Addgene plasmid #183122: pLentiGuide_mCherry_sgEPAS1#1
Purpose: pLentiGuide modified to express mCherry and an sgRNA targeting EPAS1
Depositing lab: William Kaelin. Depositing organization: Dana-Farber Cancer Institute. Publication: Sensitivity of VHL mutant kidney cancers to HIF2 inhibitors does not require an intact p53 pathway. Stransky LA, Vigeant SM, Huang B, West D, Denize T, Walton E, Signoretti S, Kaelin WG Jr. Proc Natl Acad Sci U S A. 2022 Apr 5;119(14):e2120403119. doi: 10.1073/pnas.2120403119. Epub 2022 Mar 31. PubMed 35357972.
Backbone
  Vector backbone: pLentiGuide
  Backbone manufacturer: Addgene
  Backbone size w/o insert (bp): 9101
  Total vector size (bp): 9083
  Modifications to backbone: Modified to Express mCherry
  Vector type: Lentiviral
  Selectable markers: Puromycin
Growth in bacteria
  Bacterial resistance: Ampicillin, 100 μg/mL
  Growth temperature: 30°C
  Growth strain: NEB Stable
  Copy number: High Copy
Gene/Insert
  Gene/Insert name: sgEPAS1-1
  Insert size (bp): 18
  Promoter: U6
  Cloning method: Restriction Enzyme; 5′ cloning site BSMBI (unknown if destroyed); 3′ cloning site BSMBI (unknown if destroyed)
  Sequencing primers: 5′ U6
Terms and licenses: Academic/Nonprofit Terms; Industry Terms: Not Available to Industry
How to cite: pLentiGuide_mCherry_sgEPAS1#1 was a gift from William Kaelin (Addgene plasmid # 183122 ; http://n2t.net/addgene:183122 ; RRID:Addgene_183122)
