[The description below was written by a language model from this plasmid's Addgene catalogue record and pLannotate feature annotations shown in this document.]
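Description:
pLentiGuide_mCherry_sgEPAS1#1 is a lentiviral sgRNA expression plasmid built on the pLentiGuide backbone, modified to add an mCherry reporter and carrying a guide directed against EPAS1, the gene encoding HIF-2α. It is maintained in E. coli through a high-copy ColE1/pUC-type origin and an ampicillin resistance gene, and it also contains an f1 origin and remnants of a lac/T7/T3 cloning region. The viral framework has a third-generation, self-inactivating layout. An RSV promoter drives a truncated HIV-1 5' LTR, followed by the Ψ packaging signal, a partial gag sequence, the RRE, a cPPT/CTS element and a ΔU3 3' LTR. Viral proteins must therefore be supplied in trans to produce particles. An SV40 poly(A) signal and SV40 origin lie downstream of the 3' LTR.

Two expression units sit between the LTRs. A human U6 (RNA polymerase III) promoter transcribes the short EPAS1 spacer, which was cloned between BsmBI sites directly upstream of the Streptococcus pyogenes Cas9 gRNA scaffold. Downstream, the EF-1α core promoter with its intron A drives a puromycin N-acetyltransferase coding sequence followed closely by mCherry, with a WPRE to enhance transcript expression. The feature table does not annotate the linker between PuroR and mCherry, so how the two are co-expressed is not stated. Transduced cells can be selected with puromycin and tracked or sorted by red fluorescence. No Cas9 gene is present, so the construct is meant for cells that express Cas9 from another source. The associated publication concerns the sensitivity of VHL-mutant kidney cancers to HIF2 inhibitors, which fits its use for CRISPR disruption of EPAS1.
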