Features (pLannotate 1.2.2; 30 found; start..end, strand, type, name):
     14..80      +  CDS            small t antigen (fragment): SV40 (simian virus 40) small t antigen
    106..317     +  promoter       EF-1α core promoter: core promoter for human elongation factor EF-1α
    318..1256    +  intron         EF-1α intron A: intron upstream of the start codon of human EF-1α
   1278..1874    +  CDS            PuroR (fragment): puromycin N-acetyltransferase; pac from Streptomyces; confers resistance to puromycin
   1941..2645    +  CDS            mCherry: mCherry is a basic (constitutively fluorescent) red fluorescent protein published in 2004, derived from Discosoma sp.. It is reported to be a very rapidly-maturing monomer with low acid sensitivity.
   2664..3252    +  misc_feature   WPRE: woodchuck hepatitis virus posttranscriptional regulatory element
   3303..3322    +  misc_feature   cPPT/CTS (fragment): central polypurine tract and central termination sequence of HIV-1
   3324..3557    +  LTR            3' LTR (ΔU3): self-inactivating 3' long terminal repeat (LTR) from HIV-1
   3635..3756    +  polyA_signal   SV40 poly(A) signal: SV40 polyadenylation signal
   3796..3931    +  rep_origin     SV40 ori: SV40 origin of replication
   3952..3970    -  promoter       T7 promoter: promoter for bacteriophage T7 RNA polymerase
   3978..4133    +  CDS            lacZα (fragment): LacZα fragment of β-galactosidase; lacZ fragment
   4138..4566    +  rep_origin     f1 ori (sequence partly withheld): f1 bacteriophage origin of replication; arrow indicates direction of (+) strand synthesis
   4619..4723    +  promoter       AmpR promoter: bla
   4724..5584    +  CDS            AmpR: β-lactamase; bla; confers resistance to ampicillin, carbenicillin, and related antibiotics
   5755..6343    +  rep_origin     ori: high-copy-number ColE1/pMB1/pBR322/pUC origin of replication
   6526..6618    +  CDS            lacI (fragment): lac repressor; lacI; The lac repressor binds to the lac operator to inhibit transcription in E. coli. This inhibition can be relieved by adding lactose or isopropyl-β-D-thiogalactopyranoside (IPTG).
   6631..6652    +  protein_bind   CAP binding site: CAP binding activates transcription in the presence of cAMP. E. coli catabolite activator protein
   6667..6697    +  promoter       lac promoter: promoter for the E. coli lac operon
   6705..6721    +  protein_bind   lac operator: The lac repressor binds to the lac operator to inhibit transcription in E. coli. This inhibition can be relieved by adding lactose or isopropyl-β-D-thiogalactopyranoside (IPTG). lac repressor encoded by lacI
   6766..6784    +  promoter       T3 promoter: promoter for bacteriophage T3 RNA polymerase
   6812..7038    +  promoter       RSV promoter: Rous sarcoma virus enhancer/promoter
   7039..7219    +  LTR            5' LTR (truncated): truncated 5' long terminal repeat (LTR) from HIV-1
   7266..7391    +  misc_feature   HIV-1 Ψ: packaging signal of human immunodeficiency virus type 1
   7375..7738    +  CDS            HIV-1 gag (fragment): gag protein from human immunodeficiency virus 1; gag
   7884..8117    +  misc_feature   RRE: The Rev response element (RRE) of HIV-1 allows for Rev-dependent mRNA export from the nucleus to the cytoplasm.
   8494..8520    +  CDS            Rev (fragment): human immunodeficiency virus 1 (HIV-1) Rev protein; rev; enhances nuclear export of unspliced and incompletely spliced viral mRNAs
   8524..8764    +  promoter       U6 promoter: RNA polymerase III promoter for human U6 snRNA
   8792..8867    +  misc_RNA       gRNA scaffold: guide RNA scaffold for the Streptococcus pyogenes CRISPR/Cas9 system
   8923..9040    +  misc_feature   cPPT/CTS: central polypurine tract and central termination sequence of HIV-1
>Addgene plasmid #183122 | pLentiGuide_mCherry_sgEPAS1#1 | addgene full sequence | sequence record 369550 | Addgene NGS Result
CCCGGGTGCAAAGATGGATAAAGTTTTAAACAGAGAGGAATCTTTGCAGCTAATGGACCTTCTAGGTCTT
GAAAGGAGTGGGAATTGGCTCCGGTGCCCGTCAGTGGGCAGAGCGCACATCGCCCACAGTCCCCGAGAAG
TTGGGGGGAGGGGTCGGCAATTGATCCGGTGCCTAGAGAAGGTGGCGCGGGGTAAACTGGGAAAGTGATG
TCGTGTACTGGCTCCGCCTTTTTCCCGAGGGTGGGGGAGAACCGTATATAAGTGCAGTAGTCGCCGTGAA
CGTTCTTTTTCGCAACGGGTTTGCCGCCAGAACACAGGTAAGTGCCGTGTGTGGTTCCCGCGGGCCTGGC
CTCTTTACGGGTTATGGCCCTTGCGTGCCTTGAATTACTTCCACCTGGCTGCAGTACGTGATTCTTGATC
CCGAGCTTCGGGTTGGAAGTGGGTGGGAGAGTTCGAGGCCTTGCGCTTAAGGAGCCCCTTCGCCTCGTGC
TTGAGTTGAGGCCTGGCCTGGGCGCTGGGGCCGCCGCGTGCGAATCTGGTGGCACCTTCGCGCCTGTCTC
GCTGCTTTCGATAAGTCTCTAGCCATTTAAAATTTTTGATGACCTGCTGCGACGCTTTTTTTCTGGCAAG
ATAGTCTTGTAAATGCGGGCCAAGATCTGCACACTGGTATTTCGGTTTTTGGGGCCGCGGGCGGCGACGG
GGCCCGTGCGTCCCAGCGCACATGTTCGGCGAGGCGGGGCCTGCGAGCGCGGCCACCGAGAATCGGACGG
GGGTAGTCTCAAGCTGGCCGGCCTGCTCTGGTGCCTGGCCTCGCGCCGCCGTGTATCGCCCCGCCCTGGG
CGGCAAGGCTGGCCCGGTCGGCACCAGTTGCGTGAGCGGAAAGATGGCCGCTTCCCGGCCCTGCTGCAGG
GAGCTCAAAATGGAGGACGCGGCGCTCGGGAGAGCGGGCGGGTGAGTCACCCACACAAAGGAAAAGGGCC
TTTCCGTCCTCAGCCGTCGCTTCATGTGACTCCACGGAGTACCGGGCGCCGTCCAGGCACCTCGATTAGT
TCTCGAGCTTTTGGAGTACGTCGTCTTTAGGTTGGGGGGAGGGGTTTTATGCGATGGAGTTTCCCCACAC
TGAGTGGGTGGAGACTGAAGTTAGGCCAGCTTGGCACTTGATGTAATTCTCCTTGGAATTTGCCCTTTTT
GAGTTTGGATCTTGGTTCATTCTCAAGCCTCAGACAGTGGTTCAAAGTTTTTTTCTTCCATTTCAGGTGT
CGTGACGTACGGCCACCATGACCGAGTACAAGCCCACGGTGCGCCTCGCCACCCGCGACGACGTCCCCAG
GGCCGTACGCACCCTCGCCGCCGCGTTCGCCGACTACCCCGCCACGCGCCACACCGTCGATCCGGACCGC
CACATCGAGCGGGTCACCGAGCTGCAAGAACTCTTCCTCACGCGCGTCGGGCTCGACATCGGCAAGGTGT
GGGTCGCGGACGACGGCGCCGCCGTGGCGGTCTGGACCACGCCGGAGAGCGTCGAAGCGGGGGCGGTGTT
CGCCGAGATCGGCCCGCGCATGGCCGAGTTGAGCGGTTCCCGGCTGGCCGCGCAGCAACAGATGGAAGGC
CTCCTGGCGCCGCACCGGCCCAAGGAGCCCGCGTGGTTCCTGGCCACCGTCGGAGTCTCGCCCGACCACC
AGGGCAAGGGTCTGGGCAGCGCCGTCGTGCTCCCCGGAGTGGAGGCGGCCGAGCGCGCCGGGGTGCCCGC
CTTCCTGGAGACCTCCGCGCCCCGCAACCTCCCCTTCTACGAGCGGCTCGGCTTCACCGTCACCGCCGAC
GTCGAGGTGCCCGAAGGACCGCGCACCTGGTGCATGACCCGCAAGCCCGGTGCCGGTAGTGGTGCGACTA
ATTTTAGCTTATTAAAACAGGCTGGTGACGTAGAGGAAAATCCCGGTCCTGTGAGCAAGGGCGAGGAGGA
TAACATGGCCATCATCAAAGAGTTTATGCGGTTCAAGGTGCACATGGAAGGCAGCGTGAACGGCCACGAG
TTCGAGATCGAGGGCGAGGGCGAAGGCAGGCCCTACGAGGGCACCCAGACCGCCAAGCTGAAGGTGACCA
AGGGCGGACCTCTGCCCTTCGCCTGGGACATCCTGAGCCCCCAGTTCATGTACGGCAGCAAGGCCTACGT
GAAGCACCCCGCCGACATCCCCGACTACCTGAAGCTGTCCTTCCCCGAGGGCTTCAAGTGGGAGCGGGTG
ATGAACTTCGAGGACGGCGGGGTGGTGACCGTGACCCAGGATAGCTCCCTGCAGGACGGCGAGTTCATCT
ACAAGGTGAAACTGCGGGGCACCAACTTCCCCAGCGACGGCCCCGTGATGCAGAAAAAGACAATGGGCTG
GGAGGCCAGCAGCGAGCGGATGTACCCCGAGGATGGCGCCCTGAAGGGCGAGATCAAGCAGCGGCTGAAG
CTGAAGGACGGCGGCCACTACGACGCCGAGGTGAAAACCACCTACAAGGCCAAAAAGCCCGTGCAGCTGC
CTGGCGCCTACAACGTGAACATCAAGCTGGATATCACCAGCCACAACGAGGACTACACCATCGTGGAGCA
GTACGAGCGGGCCGAGGGCAGACACAGCACCGGCGGCATGGACGAGCTGTACAAGTAAACGCGTTAAGTC
GACAATCAACCTCTGGATTACAAAATTTGTGAAAGATTGACTGGTATTCTTAACTATGTTGCTCCTTTTA
CGCTATGTGGATACGCTGCTTTAATGCCTTTGTATCATGCTATTGCTTCCCGTATGGCTTTCATTTTCTC
CTCCTTGTATAAATCCTGGTTGCTGTCTCTTTATGAGGAGTTGTGGCCCGTTGTCAGGCAACGTGGCGTG
GTGTGCACTGTGTTTGCTGACGCAACCCCCACTGGTTGGGGCATTGCCACCACCTGTCAGCTCCTTTCCG
GGACTTTCGCTTTCCCCCTCCCTATTGCCACGGCGGAACTCATCGCCGCCTGCCTTGCCCGCTGCTGGAC
AGGGGCTCGGCTGTTGGGCACTGACAATTCCGTGGTGTTGTCGGGGAAATCATCGTCCTTTCCTTGGCTG
CTCGCCTGTGTTGCCACCTGGATTCTGCGCGGGACGTCCTTCTGCTACGTCCCTTCGGCCCTCAATCCAG
CGGACCTTCCTTCCCGCGGCCTGCTGCCGGCTCTGCGGCCTCTTCCGCGTCTTCGCCTTCGCCCTCAGAC
GAGTCGGATCTCCCTTTGGGCCGCCTCCCCGCGTCGACTTTAAGACCAATGACTTACAAGGCAGCTGTAG
ATCTTAGCCACTTTTTAAAAGAAAAGGGGGGACTGGAAGGGCTAATTCACTCCCAACGAAGACAAGATCT
GCTTTTTGCTTGTACTGGGTCTCTCTGGTTAGACCAGATCTGAGCCTGGGAGCTCTCTGGCTAACTAGGG
AACCCACTGCTTAAGCCTCAATAAAGCTTGCCTTGAGTGCTTCAAGTAGTGTGTGCCCGTCTGTTGTGTG
ACTCTGGTAACTAGAGATCCCTCAGACCCTTTTAGTCAGTGTGGAAAATCTCTAGCAGTACGTATAGTAG
TTCATGTCATCTTATTATTCAGTATTTATAACTTGCAAAGAAATGAATATCAGAGAGTGAGAGGAACTTG
TTTATTGCAGCTTATAATGGTTACAAATAAAGCAATAGCATCACAAATTTCACAAATAAAGCATTTTTTT
CACTGCATTCTAGTTGTGGTTTGTCCAAACTCATCAATGTATCTTATCATGTCTGGCTCTAGCTATCCCG
CCCCTAACTCCGCCCATCCCGCCCCTAACTCCGCCCAGTTCCGCCCATTCTCCGCCCCATGGCTGACTAA
TTTTTTTTATTTATGCAGAGGCCGAGGCCGCCTCGGCCTCTGAGCTATTCCAGAAGTAGTGAGGAGGCTT
TTTTGGAGGCCTAGGGACGTACCCAATTCGCCCTATAGTGAGTCGTATTACGCGCGCTCACTGGCCGTCG
TTTTACAACGTCGTGACTGGGAAAACCCTGGCGTTACCCAACTTAATCGCCTTGCAGCACATCCCCCTTT
CGCCAGCTGGCGTAATAGCGAAGAGGCCCGCACCGATCGCCCTTCCCAACAGTTGCGCAGCCTGAATGGC
GAATGGG
[124 nt withheld, positions 4138-4261]
C
[91 nt withheld, positions 4263-4353]
A
[49 nt withheld, positions 4355-4403]
CCTTTGACGTTGGAGTCCACGTTCTTT
[37 nt withheld, positions 4431-4467]
ACCCTATCTCGGTCTATTCTTTTGATTTATAAGGGATTTTGCCGATTTCGGCCTATTGGTTAAAAAATGA
GCTGATTTAACAAAAATTTAACGCGAATTTTAACAAAATATTAACGCTTACAATTTAGGTGGCACTTTTC
GGGGAAATGTGCGCGGAACCCCTATTTGTTTATTTTTCTAAATACATTCAAATATGTATCCGCTCATGAG
ACAATAACCCTGATAAATGCTTCAATAATATTGAAAAAGGAAGAGTATGAGTATTCAACATTTCCGTGTC
GCCCTTATTCCCTTTTTTGCGGCATTTTGCCTTCCTGTTTTTGCTCACCCAGAAACGCTGGTGAAAGTAA
AAGATGCTGAAGATCAGTTGGGTGCACGAGTGGGTTACATCGAACTGGATCTCAACAGCGGTAAGATCCT
TGAGAGTTTTCGCCCCGAAGAACGTTTTCCAATGATGAGCACTTTTAAAGTTCTGCTATGTGGCGCGGTA
TTATCCCGTATTGACGCCGGGCAAGAGCAACTCGGTCGCCGCATACACTATTCTCAGAATGACTTGGTTG
AGTACTCACCAGTCACAGAAAAGCATCTTACGGATGGCATGACAGTAAGAGAATTATGCAGTGCTGCCAT
AACCATGAGTGATAACACTGCGGCCAACTTACTTCTGACAACGATCGGAGGACCGAAGGAGCTAACCGCT
TTTTTGCACAACATGGGGGATCATGTAACTCGCCTTGATCGTTGGGAACCGGAGCTGAATGAAGCCATAC
CAAACGACGAGCGTGACACCACGATGCCTGTAGCAATGGCAACAACGTTGCGCAAACTATTAACTGGCGA
ACTACTTACTCTAGCTTCCCGGCAACAATTAATAGACTGGATGGAGGCGGATAAAGTTGCAGGACCACTT
CTGCGCTCGGCCCTTCCGGCTGGCTGGTTTATTGCTGATAAATCTGGAGCCGGTGAGCGTGGGTCTCGCG
GTATCATTGCAGCACTGGGGCCAGATGGTAAGCCCTCCCGTATCGTAGTTATCTACACGACGGGGAGTCA
GGCAACTATGGATGAACGAAATAGACAGATCGCTGAGATAGGTGCCTCACTGATTAAGCATTGGTAACTG
TCAGACCAAGTTTACTCATATATACTTTAGATTGATTTAAAACTTCATTTTTAATTTAAAAGGATCTAGG
TGAAGATCCTTTTTGATAATCTCATGACCAAAATCCCTTAACGTGAGTTTTCGTTCCACTGAGCGTCAGA
CCCCGTAGAAAAGATCAAAGGATCTTCTTGAGATCCTTTTTTTCTGCGCGTAATCTGCTGCTTGCAAACA
AAAAAACCACCGCTACCAGCGGTGGTTTGTTTGCCGGATCAAGAGCTACCAACTCTTTTTCCGAAGGTAA
CTGGCTTCAGCAGAGCGCAGATACCAAATACTGTTCTTCTAGTGTAGCCGTAGTTAGGCCACCACTTCAA
GAACTCTGTAGCACCGCCTACATACCTCGCTCTGCTAATCCTGTTACCAGTGGCTGCTGCCAGTGGCGAT
AAGTCGTGTCTTACCGGGTTGGACTCAAGACGATAGTTACCGGATAAGGCGCAGCGGTCGGGCTGAACGG
GGGGTTCGTGCACACAGCCCAGCTTGGAGCGAACGACCTACACCGAACTGAGATACCTACAGCGTGAGCT
ATGAGAAAGCGCCACGCTTCCCGAAGGGAGAAAGGCGGACAGGTATCCGGTAAGCGGCAGGGTCGGAACA
GGAGAGCGCACGAGGGAGCTTCCAGGGGGAAACGCCTGGTATCTTTATAGTCCTGTCGGGTTTCGCCACC
TCTGACTTGAGCGTCGATTTTTGTGATGCTCGTCAGGGGGGCGGAGCCTATGGAAAAACGCCAGCAACGC
GGCCTTTTTACGGTTCCTGGCCTTTTGCTGGCCTTTTGCTCACATGTTCTTTCCTGCGTTATCCCCTGAT
TCTGTGGATAACCGTATTACCGCCTTTGAGTGAGCTGATACCGCTCGCCGCAGCCGAACGACCGAGCGCA
GCGAGTCAGTGAGCGAGGAAGCGGAAGAGCGCCCAATACGCAAACCGCCTCTCCCCGCGCGTTGGCCGAT
TCATTAATGCAGCTGGCACGACAGGTTTCCCGACTGGAAAGCGGGCAGTGAGCGCAACGCAATTAATGTG
AGTTAGCTCACTCATTAGGCACCCCAGGCTTTACACTTTATGCTTCCGGCTCGTATGTTGTGTGGAATTG
TGAGCGGATAACAATTTCACACAGGAAACAGCTATGACCATGATTACGCCAAGCGCGCAATTAACCCTCA
CTAAAGGGAACAAAAGCTGGAGCTGCAAGCTTAATGTAGTCTTATGCAATACTCTTGTAGTCTTGCAACA
TGGTAACGATGAGTTAGCAACATGCCTTACAAGGAGAGAAAAAGCACCGTGCATGCCGATTGGTGGAAGT
AAGGTGGTACGATCGTGCCTTATTAGGAAGGCAACAGACGGGTCTGACATGGATTGGACGAACCACTGAA
TTGCCGCATTGCAGAGATATTGTATTTAAGTGCCTAGCTCGATACATAAACGGGTCTCTCTGGTTAGACC
AGATCTGAGCCTGGGAGCTCTCTGGCTAACTAGGGAACCCACTGCTTAAGCCTCAATAAAGCTTGCCTTG
AGTGCTTCAAGTAGTGTGTGCCCGTCTGTTGTGTGACTCTGGTAACTAGAGATCCCTCAGACCCTTTTAG
TCAGTGTGGAAAATCTCTAGCAGTGGCGCCCGAACAGGGACTTGAAAGCGAAAGGGAAACCAGAGGAGCT
CTCTCGACGCAGGACTCGGCTTGCTGAAGCGCGCACGGCAAGAGGCGAGGGGCGGCGACTGGTGAGTACG
CCAAAAATTTTGACTAGCGGAGGCTAGAAGGAGAGAGATGGGTGCGAGAGCGTCAGTATTAAGCGGGGGA
GAATTAGATCGCGATGGGAAAAAATTCGGTTAAGGCCAGGGGGAAAGAAAAAATATAAATTAAAACATAT
AGTATGGGCAAGCAGGGAGCTAGAACGATTCGCAGTTAATCCTGGCCTGTTAGAAACATCAGAAGGCTGT
AGACAAATACTGGGACAGCTACAACCATCCCTTCAGACAGGATCAGAAGAACTTAGATCATTATATAATA
CAGTAGCAACCCTCTATTGTGTGCATCAAAGGATAGAGATAAAAGACACCAAGGAAGCTTTAGACAAGAT
AGAGGAAGAGCAAAACAAAAGTAAGACCACCGCACAGCAAGCGGCCGCTGATCTTCAGACCTGGAGGAGG
AGATATGAGGGACAATTGGAGAAGTGAATTATATAAATATAAAGTAGTAAAAATTGAACCATTAGGAGTA
GCACCCACCAAGGCAAAGAGAAGAGTGGTGCAGAGAGAAAAAAGAGCAGTGGGAATAGGAGCTTTGTTCC
TTGGGTTCTTGGGAGCAGCAGGAAGCACTATGGGCGCAGCGTCAATGACGCTGACGGTACAGGCCAGACA
ATTATTGTCTGGTATAGTGCAGCAGCAGAACAATTTGCTGAGGGCTATTGAGGCGCAACAGCATCTGTTG
CAACTCACAGTCTGGGGCATCAAGCAGCTCCAGGCAAGAATCCTGGCTGTGGAAAGATACCTAAAGGATC
AACAGCTCCTGGGGATTTGGGGTTGCTCTGGAAAACTCATTTGCACCACTGCTGTGCCTTGGAATGCTAG
TTGGAGTAATAAATCTCTGGAACAGATTTGGAATCACACGACCTGGATGGAGTGGGACAGAGAAATTAAC
AATTACACAAGCTTAATACACTCCTTAATTGAAGAATCGCAAAACCAGCAAGAAAAGAATGAACAAGAAT
TATTGGAATTAGATAAATGGGCAAGTTTGTGGAATTGGTTTAACATAACAAATTGGCTGTGGTATATAAA
ATTATTCATAATGATAGTAGGAGGCTTGGTAGGTTTAAGAATAGTTTTTGCTGTACTTTCTATAGTGAAT
AGAGTTAGGCAGGGATATTCACCATTATCGTTTCAGACCCACCTCCCAACCCCGAGGGGACCCAGAGAGG
GCCTATTTCCCATGATTCCTTCATATTTGCATATACGATACAAGGCTGTTAGAGAGATAATTAGAATTAA
TTTGACTGTAAACACAAAGATATTAGTACAAAATACGTGACGTAGAAAGTAATAATTTCTTGGGTAGTTT
GCAGTTTTAAAATTATGTTTTAAAATGGACTATCATATGCTTACCGTAACTTGAAAGTATTTCGATTTCT
TGGCTTTATATATCTTGTGGAAAGGACGAAACACCGAATCTCCTCATGGTCGCAGTTTTAGAGCTAGAAA
TAGCAAGTTAAAATAAGGCTAGTCCGTTATCAACTTGAAAAAGTGGCACCGAGTCGGTGCTTTTTTAAGC
TTGGCGTAACTAGATCTTGAGACAAATGGCAGTATTCATCCACAATTTTAAAAGAAAAGGGGGGATTGGG
GGGTACAGTGCAGGGGAAAGAATAGTAGACATAATAGCAACAGACATACAAACTAAAGAATTACAAAAAC
AAATTACAAAAATTCAAAATTTTCGGGTTTATTACAGGGACAGCAGAGATCCACTTTGGCGCCGGCTCGA
GGGGG
